Addgene plasmid #194223: T2A-mCherry (MTK 4a) (pAN3844)
Purpose: Mammalian Toolkit part 4a encoding a T2A polycistronic element followed by mCherry
Depositing lab: Hana El-Samad. Depositing organization: University of California, San Francisco (UCSF). Publication: Sentinel cells enable genetic detection of SARS-CoV-2 Spike protein. Weinberg ZY, Hilburger CE, Kim M, Cao L, Khalid M, Elmes S, Diwanji D, Hernandez E, Lopez J, Schaefer K, Smith AM, Zhou F, Kumar GR, Ott M, Baker D, El-Samad H. bioRxiv [Preprint]. 2021 Apr 20:2021.04.20.440678. doi: 10.1101/2021.04.20.440678. PubMed 33907743.
Backbone
  Vector backbone: pMTK0_027 Entry Vector
  Vector type: Synthetic Biology
Growth in bacteria
  Bacterial resistance: Chloramphenicol, 25 μg/mL
  Growth temperature: 37°C
  Growth strain: NEB Stable
  Copy number: High Copy
Gene/Insert
  Gene/Insert name: T2A-mCherry
  Species: Synthetic
  Promoter: None
  Cloning method: Restriction Enzyme; 5′ cloning site unknown (unknown if destroyed)
Terms and licenses: Academic/Nonprofit Terms; Industry Terms: Not Available to Industry
Depositor comments: Please visit https://doi.org/10.1101/2021.04.20.440678 for bioRxiv preprint.
How to cite: T2A-mCherry (MTK 4a) (pAN3844) was a gift from Hana El-Samad (Addgene plasmid # 194223 ; http://n2t.net/addgene:194223 ; RRID:Addgene_194223)
