[The description below was written by a language model from this plasmid's Addgene catalogue record and pLannotate feature annotations shown in this document.]
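Description:
T2A-mCherry (MTK 4a) (pAN3844) is a small synthetic-biology part plasmid of about 2.4 kb, built in the pMTK0_027 entry vector of the Mammalian Toolkit (MTK), a hierarchical modular cloning system. It is a storage and donor vector for a single part, not an expression construct. It is maintained in E. coli through a high-copy ColE1/pUC-type origin of replication and selected with chloramphenicol, with resistance provided by a cat (chloramphenicol acetyltransferase) gene driven by its own promoter. The cat cassette lies on the strand opposite the insert and is followed by a minimal phage lambda t0 terminator, which helps insulate it from the neighbouring part.

The payload is a type 4a part consisting of a T2A polycistronic element followed by the coding sequence for mCherry, a rapidly maturing monomeric red fluorescent protein derived from Discosoma. The automated feature table annotates only the mCherry coding sequence; the T2A element named in the catalogue entry is not called as a separate feature but presumably sits in the stretch just upstream of mCherry. No promoter is associated with the insert, which fits its role as a promoterless module. In an assembled transcription unit, the part would be placed downstream of and in frame with a coding sequence. Ribosome skipping at the 2A peptide would then yield the upstream protein and mCherry as separate polypeptides from one transcript, making red fluorescence a co-expression reporter. The record does not describe the flanking cloning sites or overhangs. The plasmid was deposited with work on engineered sentinel cells that detect the SARS-CoV-2 Spike protein.
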