Features (pLannotate 1.2.2; 5 found; start..end, strand, type, name):
    112..700     +  rep_origin     ori: high-copy-number ColE1/pMB1/pBR322/pUC origin of replication
    887..1594    +  CDS            mCherry: mCherry is a basic (constitutively fluorescent) red fluorescent protein published in 2004, derived from Discosoma sp.. It is reported to be a very rapidly-maturing monomer with low acid sensitivity.
   1615..1649    -  terminator     lambda t0 terminator: minimal transcription terminator from phage lambda (Scholtissek and Grosse, 1987)
   1723..2379    -  CDS            cat: CAT_ECOLX - Experimental evidence at protein level: Swiss-Prot protein existence level 1. This enzyme is an effector of chloramphenicol resistance in bacteria. From Escherichia coli. This protein is used as a marker in many commonly used cloning vectors, such as pACYC184.
   2380..28      -  promoter       cat promoter (across the origin): promoter of the E. coli cat gene encoding chloramphenicol acetyltransferase
>Addgene plasmid #194223 | T2A-mCherry (MTK 4a) (pAN3844) | addgene full sequence | sequence record 384576 | Addgene NGS Result
TGGTGAAAGTTGGAACCTCTTACGTGCCCGATCAATCATGACCAAAATCCCTTAACGTGAGTTTTCGTTC
CACTGAGCGTCAGACCCCGTAGAAAAGATCAAAGGATCTTCTTGAGATCCTTTTTTTCTGCGCGTAATCT
GCTGCTTGCAAACAAAAAAACCACCGCTACCAGCGGTGGTTTGTTTGCCGGATCAAGAGCTACCAACTCT
TTTTCCGAAGGTAACTGGCTTCAGCAGAGCGCAGATACCAAATACTGTTCTTCTAGTGTAGCCGTAGTTA
GGCCACCACTTCAAGAACTCTGTAGCACCGCCTACATACCTCGCTCTGCTAATCCTGTTACCAGTGGCTG
CTGCCAGTGGCGATAAGTCGTGTCTTACCGGGTTGGACTCAAGACGATAGTTACCGGATAAGGCGCAGCG
GTCGGGCTGAACGGGGGGTTCGTGCACACAGCCCAGCTTGGAGCGAACGACCTACACCGAACTGAGATAC
CTACAGCGTGAGCTATGAGAAAGCGCCACGCTTCCCGAAGGGAGAAAGGCGGACAGGTATCCGGTAAGCG
GCAGGGTCGGAACAGGAGAGCGCACGAGGGAGCTTCCAGGGGGAAACGCCTGGTATCTTTATAGTCCTGT
CGGGTTTCGCCACCTCTGACTTGAGCGTCGATTTTTGTGATGCTCGTCAGGGGGGCGGAGCCTATGGAAA
AACGCCAGCAACGCGGCCTTTTTACGGTTCCTGGCCTTTTGCTGGCCTTTTGCTCACATGTTCTTTCCTG
CGTTATCCCCTGATTCTGTGGATAACCGTAGTCGGTCTCAATCCGGGAGTGGCGAAGGCAGGGGCTCCCT
TTTGACGTGCGGGGATGTTGAAGAGAACCCTGGGCCCGGATCTGGAATGGTGAGCAAGGGCGAGGAGGAT
AACATGGCCATCATCAAGGAGTTCATGCGCTTCAAGGTGCACATGGAGGGCTCCGTGAACGGCCACGAGT
TCGAGATCGAGGGCGAGGGCGAGGGCCGCCCCTACGAGGGCACCCAGACCGCCAAGCTGAAGGTGACCAA
GGGTGGCCCCCTGCCCTTCGCCTGGGACATCCTGTCCCCTCAGTTCATGTACGGCTCCAAGGCCTACGTG
AAGCACCCCGCCGACATCCCCGACTACTTGAAGCTGTCCTTCCCCGAGGGCTTCAAGTGGGAGCGCGTGA
TGAACTTCGAGGACGGCGGCGTGGTGACCGTGACCCAGGACTCCTCCCTGCAGGACGGCGAGTTCATCTA
CAAGGTGAAGCTGCGCGGCACCAACTTCCCCTCCGACGGCCCCGTAATGCAGAAGAAGACCATGGGCTGG
GAGGCCTCCTCCGAGCGGATGTACCCCGAGGACGGCGCCCTGAAGGGCGAGATCAAGCAGAGGCTGAAGC
TGAAGGACGGCGGCCACTACGACGCTGAGGTCAAGACCACCTACAAGGCCAAGAAGCCCGTGCAGCTGCC
CGGCGCCTACAACGTCAACATCAAGTTGGACATCACCTCCCACAACGAGGACTACACCATCGTGGAACAG
TACGAACGCGCCGAGGGCCGCCACTCCACCGGCGGCATGGACGAGCTGTACAAGTAATGGCTGAGACCAG
ACCAATAAAAAACGCCCGGCGGCAACCGAGCGTTCTGAACAAATCCAGATGGAGTTCTGAGGTCATTACT
GGATCTATCAACAGGAGTCCAAGCGAGCTCGATATCAAATTACGCCCCGCCCTGCCACTCATCGCAGTAC
TGTTGTAATTCATTAAGCATTCTGCCGACATGGAAGCCATCACAAACGGCATGATGAACCTGAATCGCCA
GCGGCATCAGCACCTTGTCGCCTTGCGTATAATATTTGCCCATGGTGAAAACGGGGGCGAAGAAGTTGTC
CATATTGGCCACGTTTAAATCAAAACTGGTGAAACTCACCCAGGGATTGGCTGAAACGAAAAACATATTC
TCAATAAACCCTTTAGGGAAATAGGCCAGGTTTTCACCGTAACACGCCACATCTTGCGAATATATGTGTA
GAAACTGCCGGAAATCGTCGTGGTATTCACTCCAGAGCGATGAAAACGTTTCAGTTTGCTCATGGAAAAC
GGTGTAACAAGGGTGAACACTATCCCATATCACCAGCTCACCGTCTTTCATTGCCATACGAAATTCCGGA
TGAGCATTCATCAGGCGGGCAAGAATGTGAATAAAGGCCGGATAAAACTTGTGCTTATTTTTCTTTACGG
TCTTTAAAAAGGCCGTAATATCCAGCTGAACGGTCTGGTTATAGGTACATTGAGCAACTGACTGAAATGC
CTCAAAATGTTCTTTACGATGCCATTGGGATATATCAACGGTGGTATATCCAGTGATTTTTTTCTCCATT
TTAGCTTCCTTAGCTCCTGAAAATCTCGATAACTCAAAAAATACGCCCGGTAGTGATCTTATTTCATTA
